Addgene plasmid #154312: pJW1582
Purpose: mNeonGreen^SEC^AID*::3xFLAG vector with ccdB sites for cloning homology arms.
Depositing lab: Jordan Ward. Depositing organization: University of California, Santa Cruz. Publication: An expanded auxin-inducible degron toolkit for Caenorhabditis elegans. Ashley GE, Duong T, Levenson MT, Martinez MAQ, Johnson LC, Hibshman JD, Saeger HN, Palmisano NJ, Doonan R, Martinez-Mendez R, Davidson BR, Zhang W, Ragle JM, Medwig-Kinney TN, Sirota SS, Goldstein B, Matus DQ, Dickinson DJ, Reiner DJ, Ward JD. Genetics. 2021 Mar 31;217(3). pii: 6104563. doi: 10.1093/genetics/iyab006. PubMed 33677541.
Backbone
  Vector backbone: pUC19 (modified)
  Backbone size w/o insert (bp): 2600
  Vector type: Worm Expression, Cre/Lox, CRISPR
  Selectable markers: Hygromycin
Growth in bacteria
  Bacterial resistance: Ampicillin, 100 μg/mL
  Growth temperature: 30°C
  Growth strain: NEB Turbo
  Copy number: High Copy
Gene/Insert
  Gene/Insert name: mNeonGreen^SEC^AID*::3xFlag
  Species: C. elegans (nematode)
  Insert size (bp): 6849
  Cloning method: Gibson Cloning
  Sequencing primers: 5′ M13 Forward (tgtaaaacgacggccagt); 3′ M13 Reverse (caggaaacagctatgaccatg)
Terms and licenses: Academic/Nonprofit Terms; Industry Terms: Not Available to Industry
How to cite: pJW1582 was a gift from Jordan Ward (Addgene plasmid # 154312 ; http://n2t.net/addgene:154312 ; RRID:Addgene_154312)
