[The description below was written by a language model from this plasmid's Addgene catalogue record and pLannotate feature annotations shown in this document.]
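Description:
pJW1582 is a repair-template cloning vector for CRISPR/Cas9 knock-in tagging of C. elegans genes, built on a modified pUC19 backbone. It is maintained in E. coli through the high-copy ColE1/pUC origin and an ampicillin resistance gene (bla). The roughly 6.8 kb insert, mNeonGreen^SEC^AID*::3xFLAG, is flanked on each side by a ccdB toxin cassette, each with an adjacent ccdA fragment. These ccdB cassettes are placeholders for the 5′ and 3′ homology arms. Because CcdB poisons DNA gyrase, replacing both cassettes with locus-specific arms (the record lists Gibson cloning) gives negative selection against uncut or incompletely assembled parental vector in standard strains.

The payload, annotated on the reverse strand, begins with the mNeonGreen coding sequence. This is followed by a loxP-flanked self-excising cassette (SEC) and then an auxin-inducible degron (annotated as a mini-AID fragment from Arabidopsis IAA17) fused to FLAG epitope repeats. Between the two loxP sites the table shows three components: a hygromycin resistance gene for drug selection of worms, sqt-1 collagen fragments, which in SEC designs typically supply a dominant roller phenotype as a visible marker, and a Cre recombinase gene with a tbb-2 terminator. An adjacent hsp-16.1 fragment suggests that Cre is under heat-shock control. After integrants are selected, induced Cre excises everything between the loxP sites, removing the markers and leaving a continuous mNeonGreen::AID*::3xFLAG tag at the target gene.

The tagged protein can then be imaged by fluorescence, detected or purified through FLAG, and conditionally depleted by auxin in strains expressing TIR1. This fits the construct's place in an expanded auxin-inducible degron toolkit for C. elegans.
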