Features (pLannotate 1.2.2; 28 found; start..end, strand, type, name):
    154..307     +  CDS            lacZα (fragment): LacZα fragment of β-galactosidase; lacZ fragment
    313..412     -  misc_feature   bom (fragment): basis of mobility region from pBR322
    514..549     -  CDS            rop (fragment): Rop protein, which maintains plasmids at low copy number; rop
    644..748     +  promoter       AmpR promoter: bla
    749..1609    +  CDS            AmpR: β-lactamase; bla; confers resistance to ampicillin, carbenicillin, and related antibiotics
   1780..2368    +  rep_origin     ori: high-copy-number ColE1/pMB1/pBR322/pUC origin of replication
   2551..2643    +  CDS            lacI (fragment): lac repressor; lacI; The lac repressor binds to the lac operator to inhibit transcription in E. coli. This inhibition can be relieved by adding lactose or isopropyl-β-D-thiogalactopyranoside (IPTG).
   2656..2677    +  protein_bind   CAP binding site: CAP binding activates transcription in the presence of cAMP. E. coli catabolite activator protein
   2692..2722    +  promoter       lac promoter: promoter for the E. coli lac operon
   2726..2748    +  protein_bind   lac operator (fragment): The lac repressor binds to the lac operator to inhibit transcription in E. coli. This inhibition can be relieved by adding lactose or isopropyl-β-D-thiogalactopyranoside (IPTG). lac repressor encoded by lacI
   2879..3037    +  CDS            ccdA (fragment): CCDA_ECO57 - Also known as H, letA. Experimental evidence at protein level: Swiss-Prot protein existence level 1. Antitoxin component of a type II toxin-antitoxin (TA) system which inhibits the post-segregational killing (PSK) of plasmid-free cells, also referred to as a plasmid addiction system. Binds to and blocks the activity of CcdB; will also remove bound CcdB protein from the CcdB-GyrA complex by forming a CcdA-CcdB complex, a process termed rejuvenation. Functions as a transcriptional corepressor for the ccdAB operon, repression also requires CcdB (By similarity). From Escherichia coli
   3042..3347    +  CDS            ccdB: CcdB, a bacterial toxin that poisons DNA gyrase; ccdB; Plasmids containing the ccdB gene cannot be propagated in standard E. coli strains.
   3395..3418    -  CDS            FLAG: FLAG® epitope tag, followed by an enterokinase cleavage site
   3422..3445    -  CDS            5xFLAG (fragment): five tandem FLAG® epitope tags
   3499..3631    -  CDS            mini-AID (fragment): minimal degron from the auxin-responsive IAA17 protein of Arabidopsis thaliana (Kubota et al., 2013) acts as an auxin-inducible degron (AID) in the presence of TIR1
   3677..3710    -  protein_bind   loxP: Cre-mediated recombination occurs in the 8-bp core sequence (GCATACAT). Cre recombinase
   4064..4084    +  protein_bind   attB2: mutant version of attB; core recombination site for the Gateway® BP reaction BP Clonase™
   4088..5113    -  CDS            HygR: aminoglycoside phosphotransferase from E. coli; aph(4)-Ia; confers resistance to hygromycin
   5119..5139    -  protein_bind   attB1: mutant version of attB; core recombination site for the Gateway® BP reaction BP Clonase™
   5520..5570    -  CDS            hsp-16.1 (fragment): HSP11_CAEEL - Also known as hsp16-1b. Experimental evidence at transcript level: Swiss-Prot protein existence level 2. From Caenorhabditis elegans.
   5919..7049    +  CDS            cre: RECR_BPP1 - Experimental evidence at protein level: Swiss-Prot protein existence level 1. Catalyzes site-specific recombination between two 34-base- pair LOXP sites. Its role is to maintain the phage genome as a monomeric unit-copy plasmid in the lysogenic state. From Escherichia phage P1 (Bacteriophage P1).
   7058..7381    +  terminator     tbb-2 terminator: tbb-2; transcription terminator for the C. elegans tubulin beta-2 gene
   7425..8264    -  CDS            sqt-1 (fragment): SQT1_CAEEL - Also known as rol-5. Protein inferred from homology: Swiss-Prot protein existence level 3. Nematode cuticles are composed largely of collagen-like proteins. The cuticle functions both as an exoskeleton and as a barrier to protect the worm from its environment. This is a collagen critical for organismal morphogenesis. Mutations in sqt-1 can lengthen, shorten, or helically twist the entire animal. From Caenorhabditis elegans.
   8297..8443    -  CDS            sqt-1 (fragment): SQT1_CAEEL - Also known as rol-5. Protein inferred from homology: Swiss-Prot protein existence level 3. Nematode cuticles are composed largely of collagen-like proteins. The cuticle functions both as an exoskeleton and as a barrier to protect the worm from its environment. This is a collagen critical for organismal morphogenesis. Mutations in sqt-1 can lengthen, shorten, or helically twist the entire animal. From Caenorhabditis elegans.
   9237..9270    -  protein_bind   loxP: Cre-mediated recombination occurs in the 8-bp core sequence (GCATACAT). Cre recombinase
   9309..10169   -  CDS            mNeonGreen: mNeonGreen is a basic (constitutively fluorescent) green/yellow fluorescent protein published in 2013, derived from Branchiostoma lanceolatum. It is reported to be a very rapidly-maturing monomer with moderate acid sensitivity.
  10241..10546   -  CDS            ccdB: CcdB, a bacterial toxin that poisons DNA gyrase; ccdB; Plasmids containing the ccdB gene cannot be propagated in standard E. coli strains.
  10551..51      -  CDS            ccdA (fragment) (across the origin): CCDA_ECO57 - Also known as H, letA. Experimental evidence at protein level: Swiss-Prot protein existence level 1. Antitoxin component of a type II toxin-antitoxin (TA) system which inhibits the post-segregational killing (PSK) of plasmid-free cells, also referred to as a plasmid addiction system. Binds to and blocks the activity of CcdB; will also remove bound CcdB protein from the CcdB-GyrA complex by forming a CcdA-CcdB complex, a process termed rejuvenation. Functions as a transcriptional corepressor for the ccdAB operon, repression also requires CcdB (By similarity). From Escherichia coli
>Addgene plasmid #154312 | pJW1582 | addgene full sequence | sequence record 308859 | Addgene NGS Result
GGCTTCATTCTGCATGGTTGTGCTTACCGAACCGGAGATATTGACATCATATATGCCTTGAGCAACTGAT
AGCTGTCGCTGTCAACTGTCACTGTAATACGCTGCTTCATAGCATACCTCTTTTTGACATACTTCGGGTA
ACTAGTGCCGGCGACTGGCCGTCGTTTTACAACGTCGTGACTGGGAAAACCCTGGCGTTACCCAACTTAA
TCGCCTTGCAGCACATCCCCCTTTCGCCAGCTGGCGTAATAGCGAAGAGGCCCGCACCGATCGCCCTTCC
CAACAGTTGCGCAGCCTGAATGGCGAATGGCGCCTGATGCGGTATTTTCTCCTTACGCATCTGTGCGGTA
TTTCACACCGCATATGGTGCACTCTCAGTACAATCTGCTCTGATGCCGCATAGTTAAGCCAGCCCCGACA
CCCGCCAACACCCGCTGACGCGCCCTGACGGGCTTGTCTGCTCCCGGCATCCGCTTACAGACAAGCTGTG
ACCGTCTCCGGGAGCTGCATGTGTCAGAGGTTTTCACCGTCATCACCGAAACGCGCGAGACGAAAGGGCC
TCGTGATACGCCTATTTTTATAGGTTAATGTCATGATAATAATGGTTTCTTAGACGTCAGGTGGCACTTT
TCGGGGAAATGTGCGCGGAACCCCTATTTGTTTATTTTTCTAAATACATTCAAATATGTATCCGCTCATG
AGACAATAACCCTGATAAATGCTTCAATAATATTGAAAAAGGAAGAGTATGAGTATTCAACATTTCCGTG
TCGCCCTTATTCCCTTTTTTGCGGCATTTTGCCTTCCTGTTTTTGCTCACCCAGAAACGCTGGTGAAAGT
AAAAGATGCTGAAGATCAGTTGGGTGCACGAGTGGGTTACATCGAACTGGATCTCAACAGCGGTAAGATC
CTTGAGAGTTTTCGCCCCGAAGAACGTTTTCCAATGATGAGCACTTTTAAAGTTCTGCTATGTGGCGCGG
TATTATCCCGTATTGACGCCGGGCAAGAGCAACTCGGTCGCCGCATACACTATTCTCAGAATGACTTGGT
TGAGTACTCACCAGTCACAGAAAAGCATCTTACGGATGGCATGACAGTAAGAGAATTATGCAGTGCTGCC
ATAACCATGAGTGATAACACTGCGGCCAACTTACTTCTGACAACGATCGGAGGACCGAAGGAGCTAACCG
CTTTTTTGCACAACATGGGGGATCATGTAACTCGCCTTGATCGTTGGGAACCGGAGCTGAATGAAGCCAT
ACCAAACGACGAGCGTGACACCACGATGCCTGTAGCAATGGCAACAACGTTGCGCAAACTATTAACTGGC
GAACTACTTACTCTAGCTTCCCGGCAACAATTAATAGACTGGATGGAGGCGGATAAAGTTGCAGGACCAC
TTCTGCGCTCGGCCCTTCCGGCTGGCTGGTTTATTGCTGATAAATCTGGAGCCGGTGAGCGTGGGTCTCG
CGGTATCATTGCAGCACTGGGGCCAGATGGTAAGCCCTCCCGTATCGTAGTTATCTACACGACGGGGAGT
CAGGCAACTATGGATGAACGAAATAGACAGATCGCTGAGATAGGTGCCTCACTGATTAAGCATTGGTAAC
TGTCAGACCAAGTTTACTCATATATACTTTAGATTGATTTAAAACTTCATTTTTAATTTAAAAGGATCTA
GGTGAAGATCCTTTTTGATAATCTCATGACCAAAATCCCTTAACGTGAGTTTTCGTTCCACTGAGCGTCA
GACCCCGTAGAAAAGATCAAAGGATCTTCTTGAGATCCTTTTTTTCTGCGCGTAATCTGCTGCTTGCAAA
CAAAAAAACCACCGCTACCAGCGGTGGTTTGTTTGCCGGATCAAGAGCTACCAACTCTTTTTCCGAAGGT
AACTGGCTTCAGCAGAGCGCAGATACCAAATACTGTTCTTCTAGTGTAGCCGTAGTTAGGCCACCACTTC
AAGAACTCTGTAGCACCGCCTACATACCTCGCTCTGCTAATCCTGTTACCAGTGGCTGCTGCCAGTGGCG
ATAAGTCGTGTCTTACCGGGTTGGACTCAAGACGATAGTTACCGGATAAGGCGCAGCGGTCGGGCTGAAC
GGGGGGTTCGTGCACACAGCCCAGCTTGGAGCGAACGACCTACACCGAACTGAGATACCTACAGCGTGAG
CTATGAGAAAGCGCCACGCTTCCCGAAGGGAGAAAGGCGGACAGGTATCCGGTAAGCGGCAGGGTCGGAA
CAGGAGAGCGCACGAGGGAGCTTCCAGGGGGAAACGCCTGGTATCTTTATAGTCCTGTCGGGTTTCGCCA
CCTCTGACTTGAGCGTCGATTTTTGTGATGCTCGTCAGGGGGGCGGAGCCTATGGAAAAACGCCAGCAAC
GCGGCCTTTTTACGGTTCCTGGCCTTTTGCTGGCCTTTTGCTCACATGTTCTTTCCTGCGTTATCCCCTG
ATTCTGTGGATAACCGTATTACCGCCTTTGAGTGAGCTGATACCGCTCGCCGCAGCCGAACGACCGAGCG
CAGCGAGTCAGTGAGCGAGGAAGCGGAAGAGCGCCCAATACGCAAACCGCCTCTCCCCGCGCGTTGGCCG
ATTCATTAATGCAGCTGGCACGACAGGTTTCCCGACTGGAAAGCGGGCAGTGAGCGCAACGCAATTAATG
TGAGTTAGCTCACTCATTAGGCACCCCAGGCTTTACACTTTATGCTTCCGGCTCGTATGTTGTGTGGAAT
TGTGAGCGGATAACAATTTCACACAGGAAACAGCTATGACCATGTTATCGATTCCTAGGAACCCGAAGTA
TGTCAAAAAGAGGTATGCTATGAAGCAGCGTATTACAGTGACAGTTGACAGCGACAGCTATCAGTTGCTC
AAGGCATATATGATGTCAATATCTCCGGTTCGGTAAGCACAACCATGCAGAATGAAGCCCGTCGTCTGCG
TGCCGAACGCTGGAAAGCGGAAAATCAGGAAGGGATGGCTGAGGTCGCCCGGTTTATTGAAATGAACGGC
TCTTTTGCCGACGAGAACAGGGGCTGGTGAAATGCAGTTTAAGGTTTACACCTATAAAAGAGAGAGCCGT
TATCGTCTGTTTGTGGATGTACAGAGTGATATTATTGACACGCCCGGGCGACGGATGGTGATCCCCCTGG
CCAGTGCACGTCTGCTGTCAGATAAAGTCCCCCGTGAACTTTACCCGGTGGTGCATATCGGGGATGAAAG
CTGGCGCATGATGACCACCGATATGGCCAGTGTGCCGGTCTCCGTTATCGGGGAAGAAGTGGCTGATCTC
AGCCACCGCGAAAATGACATCAAAAACGCCATTAACCTGATGTTCTGGGGAATATAAATGTCAGGCTCCC
TTATACACAGCCAGTCTGCAGGTCGAACTAGTCTCTTGTCATCGTCATCCTTGTAATCACGCTTGTCGTC
GTCGTCCTTGTAGTCACGCTTATCGTCATCGTCTTTATAATCAGATCCTGAGCCAGAACCGCCACCACCC
TTCACGAACGCCGCCGCCTCCGGGCCACCGCTTGATTTTTGGCAGGAAACCATCACGTTCTTCCGGTATG
ATCTCACCGGTGGCCATCCCACAACTTGTGCCTTGGCCGGAGGTTTGGCTGGATCTTTAGGCATCCCGCC
ACCTCCGGATCCGTAATCAGATCCGGCTCCCTGAAAATAACTTCGTATAATGTATGCTATACGAAGTTAT
TAAAAATTGCGGTCATAAACTGAAACGTAACATATGATAAGGTATTTTGTGTGCGGTTTTTTCTATGATG
TTTCAAAAAAATTTATCAGAAGTAAAAAACATAAGAAGTGTACACAGAACATTGTGTAGATTTTGGGATA
GAATTATTATTAATGGGGGGAGGGAGCACAATTTTTTTCGACTTTTTATTACGAATTAATTCTATTTTTG
AATCTACACAATTTCATTGTTAGAGGTGACTTAAAAGAAGCTAAAAAACAAAGAAATTAAGAGAAGTTTT
TTGATAATAACAAAAATAGGGGGTGGGAGCACAGGGAGAAAGAGCATGTAGGGATGTTGAAGAGTAATTG
GACCCACTTTGTACAAGAAAGCTGGGTCTATTCCTTTGCCCTCGGACGAGTGCTGGGGCGTCGGTTTCCA
CTATCGGCGAGTACTTCTACACAGCCATCGGTCCAGACGGCCGCGCTTCTGCGGGCGATTTGTGTACGCC
CGACAGTCCCGGCTCCGGATCGGACGATTGCGTCGCATCGACCCTGCGCCCAAGCTGCATCATCGAAATT
GCCGTCAACCAAGCTCTGATAGAGTTGGTCAAGACCAATGCGGAGCATATACGCCCGGAGCCGCGGCGAT
CCTGCAAGCTCCGGATGCCTCCGCTCGAAGTAGCGCGTCTGCTGCTCCATACAAGCCAACCACGGCCTCC
AGAAGAAGATGTTGGCGACCTCGTATTGGGAATCCCCGAACATCGCCTCGCTCCAGTCAATGACCGCTGT
TATGCGGCCATTGTCCGTCAGGACATTGTTGGAGCCGAAATCCGCGTGCACGAGGTGCCGGACTTCGGGG
CAGTCCTCGGCCCAAAGCATCAGCTCATCGAGAGCCTGCGCGACGGACGCACTGACGGTGTCGTCCATCA
CAGTTTGCCAGTGATACACATGGGGATCAGCAATCGCGCATATGAAATCACGCCATGTAGTGTATTGACC
GATTCCTTGCGGTCCGAATGGGCCGAACCCGCTCGTCTGGCTAAGATCGGCCGCAGCGATCGCATCCATG
GCCTCCGCGACCGGCTGCAGAACAGCGGGCAGTTCGGTTTCAGGCAGGTCTTGCAACGTGACACCCTGTG
CACGGCGGGAGATGCAATAGGTCAGGCTCTCGCTGAATTCCCCAATGTCAAGCACTTCCGGAATCGGGAG
CGCGGCCGATGCAAAGTGCCGATAAACATAACGATCTTTGTAGAAACCATCGGCGCAGCTATTTACCCGC
AGGACATATCCACGCCCTCCTACATCGAAGCTGAAAGCACGAGATTCTTCGCCCTCCGAGAGCTGCATCA
GGTCGGAGACGCTGTCGAACTTTTCGATCAGAAACTTCTCGACAGACGTCGCGGTGAGTTCAGGCTTTTT
CATGGAGCCTGCTTTTTTGTACAAACTTGCGGCACCGCCTGACATATTACCTTAAAATTCAAAAATTAAT
TTCAGATCAGTCATAACCAAGAAAACAAAATAAACGTTAGGACAGAAAATTCAAATTAATTAAAAATTAT
GCTGAATAAGAAAATTACATGCAAAGCCTTATTTTCCTCATAGAAACAGTTGAATAACATATTTTTTAAT
TGAAAACATAGCAAAATTCGTGGTAAAATTTGTCAAAACCTTGGAAAAAATCGAAAAAAGAACATTTCCC
GATGCATTTTCCTATTTCTCGTTGCCGACAACGTATAAACGTTGAATACTCAGTCAACGAATTTGGCTGC
TGGCTTGGACTCTCGCACGGAAGAGACGCGTGTGTAGATTTACGACGAAAGCAAAAATGATCACCAAAAA
CGGAACGTTGAGCTGGACGGAAATAGTGGTAAAGTGACATGATTATAGTTTGAAGATTTCTAATTTCACA
ATTAGAGCAAATGTTGTTCGGTATTTATTTTCAACGGTATTTATACTATTTTCCACCTTTTTCTAGAACA
TTCGAGCTGCTTGTTGCAAAAGGAGGGCGACTCACATTCGGTACATGGAAAAGTAGTGTACACAATAAAG
AGACCCAGATACATTTTCCGTCTGCGTCTCTTTGCACCCACCGGGAGTATTTTCAAACGAATGCATCTAG
GACCTTCTAGAACATTCTGTAAGGCTGCAGAATGCGGGTATATAAGGAAAGCGGGCTCAGAGGAAGCCAA
CACGCTTTGTTCTAGTGCATCTAAAAAACTTCGAAAATATGTCAAATCTTCTCACTGTTCATCAAAATCT
TCCAGCACTTCCAGTTGACGCGACAAGTGATGAAGTTCGCAAGAACCTCATGGATATGTTCCGTGACAGA
CAAGCCTTCTCCGAGCACACCTGGAAGATGCTTCTCTCAGTGTGCCGTTCTTGGGCTGCCTGGTGCAAGC
TTAACAACCGCAAGTGGTTCCCAGCCGAGCCAGAAGACGTTCGTGACTACTTGCTCTACCTCCAAGCTCG
TGGATTGGCGGTGAAGACGATCCAACAACATCTCGGACAGCTCAATATGCTCCATCGCCGATCTGGACTT
CCACGCCCATCAGATTCTAATGCCGTATCTCTCGTAATGAGACGTATCCGCAAGGAAAATGTTGATGCTG
GAGAGAGAGCCAAGCAAGCCCTCGCCTTCGAAAGGTAAGTTTAAATATTAATGTATTCAATCCTAAGACT
TGACGAAATTTTCAGAACCGACTTCGATCAGGTCCGTTCTCTTATGGAAAATTCCGATCGTTGCCAGGAC
ATCCGAAACCTCGCCTTCCTCGGAATTGCTTACAACACACTTCTCCGTATCGCCGAAATTGCCCGCATTC
GCGTCAAGGATATTAGTCGCACAGACGGAGGAAGAATGCTCATCCACATCGGACGTACAAAAACGCTGGT
CTCGACTGCCGGAGTCGAAAAAGCGCTCTCCCTTGGAGTTACCAAGCTCGTTGAGCGCTGGATTTCGGTT
TCCGGAGTCGCCGATGATCCAAACAACTACCTGTTCTGTCGTGTTCGCAAGAACGGAGTTGCTGCCCCGA
GTGCAACATCACAACTCTCGACTCGAGCTCTTGAAGGTAAGTTTAAACAACATATTAGCTAAGAATAAGC
TGAAAATAAATTTTCAGGAATCTTCGAAGCTACCCACCGTCTCATCTACGGAGCCAAGGATGATTCCGGA
CAACGTTACTTGGCTTGGTCTGGACATTCCGCCCGTGTCGGAGCTGCCCGTGACATGGCTCGCGCTGGAG
TTTCCATCCCAGAGATTATGCAAGCCGGAGGTTGGACCAACGTCAACATTGTGATGAACTATATTAGAAA
CTTGGATTCTGAAACTGGCGCCATGGTTCGTCTTCTCGAAGACGGTGATTAAGATAAATGCAAAATCCTT
TCAAGCATTCCCTTCTTCTCTATCACTCTTCTTTCTTTTTGTCAAAAAATTCTCTCGCTAATTTATTTGC
TTTTTTAATGTTATTATTTTATGACTTTTTATAGTCACTGAAAAGTTTGCATCTGAGTGAAGTGAATGCT
ATCAAAATGTGATTCTGTCTGATGTACTTTCACAATCTCTCTTCAATTCCATTTTGAAGTGCTTTAAACC
CGAAAGGTTGAGAAAAATGCGAGCGCTCAAATATTTGTATTGTGTTCGTTGAGTGACCCAACAAAAAGAG
GAAACTTTATTGTGCCGCCAAGAAAAAAGTCTCACTGAATCTCAAATATTTTATTAGAAAACACCAACAA
TTTAGATATTTCTGTATCCACGGTTGGCGTTGACAGCCTCTGATGGTGGAGACTTGTCTGGGCACTGGCA
GTACTCGGCATCCTTTCCTGGTCTTCCGTCTGGTCCAGTCTCTCCCTGGGTTCCGTCTGGTCCTTGACGT
CCTTGCTTTCCAGATGGTCCTTCTGGTCCAACGGTTCCTGGCTCTCCTGGTGGTCCGTGAAGACCGTTCT
GTCCAGCTGGTCCTGTTGGTCCTTGATCTCCTCTTGGTCCCTTTGGTCCTGGTCTTCCGATTGGATGCTC
GGCGTCGCGTCCCTTCTCTCCTGGTGGTCCTGGCTCTCCGATCTTTCCGATTTGACCGGATGATCCTTGC
TCTCCTGGATGTCCTGGTTGTCCATCTCTTCCTGGGTTTCCATTTTGTCCTCTTGGTCCTGGAAGTCCAC
GTGGTCCTGGTCTTCCAAGAGCTCCTGGTGGTCCAACTGGTCCTTGTGGGCAAGTGAAGCATCCGACAGA
CTCGCGTTGTGGAGCGATATCATCAGCTCCAACTCCTGGAACACCGTCAAGTCCTGGAACTCCGTCGAGT
CCTGGAACTCCTGGAACTCCCTTTGGTCCGGATGGTCCAGCTGGGCACTTGTTATCAGCATTGCAGTTGC
AGGTTGGTCCATTTCCATTGGCTCCATTTGGAGTCTTTGGCTGGTTGAAGACTGGTGGAACTGCTGGTGG
TTGACCTGGTGGAGCAGATGGGGATCCATCAGCATGTGGAGTTGGGGTAGCGTTGGTCTCTTCATATTGA
CAACGGACACGCTTGCTAGATCTTCCGATGACAACTATGTCCTTCCACAATCCATTGGTAGATTGCTAGA
AAATTAAAAATTATTTAAAATTCAAAATATAATTTAACTCACTCTGAACACATTCATCTCGGTATCAAGC
TTCTCTCTGAATCCATCAACCTCCGAGTAGATGGTTGACATGGTCATGAAGCATACCATAAGAGTGGCGA
CAGTGACCGAAGCCGTCACATAACACGCAAGTTTTACAGACATCTCTGAAATTATCAAATTTAGGATTTC
AAAATAATTCGGCCAAAGAAATGTAACTCACCTAGTCTTCGAGAAGCAGAGACTTGTCGATTTCCTACCG
GATTCGTCTCCTTTTATTAGGAAATCTTTCCGCAAGTTTTCAAGTTTTTTTTGTTTTTTTTTTACATTAC
CGACGAGACAGTGTGCGAGACGCAGAGACGATAAAAGACTGGATAAGAACGGGAGATAAGGAGTACGGAT
GTAGGTGAGGAATGTGGCCGAAAGGACAGATGGGCTTTATTCGGGAAGATTGGTTGGGAAATGAACCAGA
GAAGAATGACTGAATAAAGTTGTTGAAACTTGGTGAGAATGGAAGATAGACAATCGAGGGCAGCTAGTTT
CCTTCCTCCTCTATATATTTTTATGTTTTCTTTTAAACCTTCCTCCATATTTCTGAATTGAATGTTGTTG
CATATTGTGTGTCCTTATTTCATTTCCATCATCCTTTTGTGTGTTTCCCCCTTCCACCAATTCCCCCCAC
GTCCTAATGAAATGAAAGCGAGAAGATAAATAAACTTGCACATTGTGTTCAGATGAGAGGAGCGGAATAC
GAATTGGGAGACGGAAAGAGAAAAAAAAATGTTTAGATTTGGATTGAATTAATTTTTTAGAAAGCAAGAA
AAAAAACACAAAGAGAATAAATAAATAATAGGAAAAAAAACAAATATTCAGTATTTAAAATTTGAAAATT
CAACGACGTTGGCGTCGATCATCCTTAGAGGTCCTCCTCGGAGATAAGCTTTTGCTCTCCCTGAAAATAA
CTTCGTATAATGTATGCTATACGAAGTTATTTTAAACTTACCTTTCCGGATTGAAAGTACAGATTCTCCT
TGTAGAGCTCGTCCATTCCCATGACGTCGGTGAAGGCCTTTTGCCACTCCTTGAAGTTGAGCTCGGTCTT
GGAGTGCTTGAGCTCGGTCTTACGGAAGACGTACATTGGTTGGTTCTTGAGGTAGTTGGCGGCCATTGGC
TTGGCGAAGGTGTAGGTGGTACGGGCGGTGGAACGGTAACGCTTTCCGTTTCCGGTGGTGTAGGACCACT
TGAAGGTGGAGATGATGGTCTGAAAATTTAAATCAGATTAGTTAGTTAGTAAAATCATGTTTAAACTTAC
CTTGTCGTTTGGGTAGGTCTTCTTGGAACGGCACCAGTCGGCGGCGGTGAGGGAGTTGGTCATGACTGGT
CCGTCGGCTGGGAATCCGGTTCCCTTGACTTGGGCCTCTCCCTGAAAATTTAAATATGTATGGTTAGTTA
GTACCGAACTGTTTAAACTTACCTTGATGTGGGATCCCTCGTAGGTGTAACGGTAGTTGACGGTGAGGGA
GGCTCCGTCCTCGAATTGCATGGTACGGTGGACTTGGTATCCGGATCCGTCGACCATGGCGGCTTGGAAT
GGGGACATTCCGTCTGGGTATGGGAGGTATTGGTGGAATCCGTATCCGATGTGTGGGACGAGGATCCATG
GGGAGAATTGGAGGTCTCCCTGAAAATTTAAATAATCAGGGTTAGTTAGTATATATATGTTTAAACTTAC
CTTGGTGGACTTGAGGTTGAGCTCCTCGTATCCGTCGTTTGGGTTTCCGGTTCCTTGTCCGACCATGTCG
AAGTCGACTCCGTTGATGGATCCGAAGATGTGGAGCTCGTGGGTGGCTGGGAGGGAGGCCATGTTGTCCT
CCTCTCCCTTGGAGACCATCGATGCTCCTGAGGCTCCCGATGCTCCCTAGGTCGACCTGCAGACTGGCTG
TGTATAAGGGAGCCTGACATTTATATTCCCCAGAACATCAGGTTAATGGCGTTTTTGATGTCATTTTCGC
GGTGGCTGAGATCAGCCACTTCTTCCCCGATAACGGAGACCGGCACACTGGCCATATCGGTGGTCATCAT
GCGCCAGCTTTCATCCCCGATATGCACCACCGGGTAAAGTTCACGGGGGACTTTATCTGACAGCAGACGT
GCACTGGCCAGGGGGATCACCATCCGTCGCCCGGGCGTGTCAATAATATCACTCTGTACATCCACAAACA
GACGATAACGGCTCTCTCTTTTATAGGTGTAAACCTTAAACTGCATTTCACCAGCCCCTGTTCTCGTCGG
CAAAAGAGCCGTTCATTTCAATAAACCGGGCGACCTCAGCCATCCCTTCCTGATTTTCCGCTTTCCAGCG
TTCGGCACGCAGACGACG
